Addgene plasmid #174648: HA-BICD2(1-500)-FRB
Purpose: Rapalog-inducible coupling to dynein adaptor BICD2
Depositing lab: Lukas Kapitein. Publication: An optimized toolbox for the optogenetic control of intracellular transport. Nijenhuis W, van Grinsven MMP, Kapitein LC. J Cell Biol. 2020 Apr 6;219(4). pii: 133834. doi: 10.1083/jcb.201907149. PubMed 32328628.
Backbone
  Vector backbone: B-actin
  Vector type: Mammalian Expression
Growth in bacteria
  Bacterial resistance: Ampicillin, 100 μg/mL
  Growth temperature: 37°C
  Growth strain: DH5alpha
  Copy number: High Copy
Gene/Insert
  Gene/Insert name: HA-BICD2(1-500)-FRB
  Species: M. musculus (mouse), Synthetic
  Insert size (bp): 1832
  Mutation: mmBICD2(aa1-500): Lys213Glu
  Promoter: Chicken beta-actin
  Tag / fusion protein: HA (N terminal on insert); FRB (C terminal on insert)
  Cloning method: Restriction Enzyme; 5′ cloning site unknown (unknown if destroyed)
Terms and licenses: Academic/Nonprofit Terms; Industry Terms: Not Available to Industry
Depositor comments: Internal plasmid ID: WN392/RT10/MS262. Dominant negative
How to cite: HA-BICD2(1-500)-FRB was a gift from Lukas Kapitein (Addgene plasmid # 174648 ; http://n2t.net/addgene:174648 ; RRID:Addgene_174648)
