[The description below was written by a language model from this plasmid's Addgene catalogue record and pLannotate feature annotations shown in this document.]
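Description:
HA-BICD2(1-500)-FRB is a mammalian expression plasmid built on a chicken β-actin promoter backbone. It is propagated in E. coli as a high-copy plasmid through a ColE1/pUC-type origin and selected with ampicillin via the β-lactamase gene. The annotated sequence (about 7.95 kb, flagged as a partial NGS result) also carries non-functional cloning-vector remnants. These include a lac promoter/operator region and fragments of lacI, lacZα, rop and the pBR322 bom site. No mammalian selection marker is annotated.

The expression cassette starts with the chicken β-actin promoter, which spans the sequence origin, followed by a chimeric chicken β-actin/rabbit β-globin intron that supports efficient transcript processing. This drives an insert of roughly 1.8 kb encoding an N-terminal HA epitope tag, residues 1–500 of mouse BICD2 carrying a Lys213Glu substitution, and a C-terminal FRB domain. The feature table identifies the FRB domain as FRB*, the T2098L variant that binds rapamycin analogues such as AP21967. The HA tag is listed in the catalogue but was not picked up as a separate feature. Transcription ends at an SV40 polyadenylation signal, which is preceded by a short SV40 large T antigen fragment.

BICD2 is an adaptor that links dynein–dynactin to cargo and activates processive motility, and its N-terminal portion is used here as the motor-recruiting module. When a rapalog is added, FRB heterodimerises with an FKBP-tagged partner expressed from a separate construct. This couples the chosen cargo to dynein for inducible control of intracellular transport. The depositor also notes that the fragment behaves as a dominant negative.
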