Features (pLannotate 1.2.2; 17 found; start..end, strand, type, name):
    134..1103    +  intron         chimeric intron: chimera between introns from chicken β-actin and rabbit β-globin
   1204..2703    +  CDS            Bicd2 (fragment): BICD2_MOUSE - Also known as Kiaa0699. Experimental evidence at protein level: Swiss-Prot protein existence level 1. Acts as an adapter protein linking the dynein motor complex to various cargos and converts dynein from a non-processive to a highly processive motor in the presence of dynactin. Facilitates and stabilizes the interaction between dynein and dynactin and activates dynein processivity (the ability to move along a microtubule for a long distance without falling off the track) (PubMed:11483508, PubMed:25035494, PubMed:24986880, PubMed:22956769). Facilitates the binding of RAB6A to the
   2719..2997    +  CDS            FRB*: T2098L mutant of FKBP-rapamycin binding domain of human FRAP binds synthetic ligands such as AP21967
   3167..3252    +  CDS            large T antigen (fragment): large T antigen from SV40 (simian virus 40)
   3275..3409    +  polyA_signal   SV40 poly(A) signal: SV40 polyadenylation signal
   3447..3463    -  protein_bind   lac operator: The lac repressor binds to the lac operator to inhibit transcription in E. coli. This inhibition can be relieved by adding lactose or isopropyl-β-D-thiogalactopyranoside (IPTG). lac repressor encoded by lacI
   3471..3501    -  promoter       lac promoter: promoter for the E. coli lac operon
   3516..3537    -  protein_bind   CAP binding site: CAP binding activates transcription in the presence of cAMP. E. coli catabolite activator protein
   3550..3642    -  CDS            lacI (fragment): lac repressor; lacI; The lac repressor binds to the lac operator to inhibit transcription in E. coli. This inhibition can be relieved by adding lactose or isopropyl-β-D-thiogalactopyranoside (IPTG).
   3825..4413    -  rep_origin     ori: high-copy-number ColE1/pMB1/pBR322/pUC origin of replication
   4584..5444    -  CDS            AmpR: β-lactamase; bla; confers resistance to ampicillin, carbenicillin, and related antibiotics
   5445..5549    -  promoter       AmpR promoter: bla
   5644..5679    +  CDS            rop (fragment): Rop protein, which maintains plasmids at low copy number; rop
   5781..5880    +  misc_feature   bom (fragment): basis of mobility region from pBR322
   5886..6040    -  CDS            lacZα (fragment): LacZα fragment of β-galactosidase; lacZ fragment
   7840..7950    +  promoter       chicken β-actin promoter (fragment): contains a 21-bp deletion relative to the standard chicken β-actin promoter
   7941..133     +  promoter       chicken β-actin promoter (fragment) (across the origin): No description available
>Addgene plasmid #174648 | HA-BICD2(1-500)-FRB | addgene full sequence | sequence record 347048 | Addgene Partial NGS Result
GGGCGAGGGGCGGGGCGGGGCGAGGCGGAGAGGTGCGGCGGCAGCCAATCAGAGCGGCGCGCTCCGAAAG
TTTCCTTTTATGGCGAGGCGGCGGCGGCGGCGGCCCTATAAAAAGCGAAGCGCGCGGCGGGCGGGAGTCG
CTGCGCGCTGCCTTCGCCCCGTGCCCCGCTCCGCCGCCGCCTCGCGCCGCCCGCCCCGGCTCTGACTGAC
CGCGTTACTCCCACAGGTGAGCGGGCGGGACGGCCCTTCTCCTCCGGGCTGTAATTAGCGCTTGGTTTAA
TGACGGCTCGTTTCTTTTCTGTGGCTGCGTGAAAGCCTTAAAGGGCTCCGGGAGGGCCCTTTGTGCGGGG
GGGAGCGGCTCGGGGGGTGCGTGCGTGTGTGTGTGCGTGGGGAGCGCCGCGTGCGGCTCCGCGCTGCCCG
GCGGCTGTGAGCGCTGCGGGCGCGGCGCGGGGCTTTGTGCGCTCCGCAGTGTGCGCGAGGGGAGCGCGGC
CGGGGGCGGTGCCCCGCGGTGCGGGGGGGGCTGCGAGGGGAACAAAGGCTGCGTGCGGGGTGTGTGCGTG
GGGGGGTGAGCAGGGGGTGTGGGCGCGGCGGTCGGGCTGTAACCCCCCCCTGCACCCCCCTCCCCGAGTT
GCTGAGCACGGCCCGGCTTCGGGTGCGGGGCTCCGTGCGGGGCGTGGCGCGGGGCTCGCCGTGCCGGGCG
GGGGGTGGCGGCAGGTGGGGGTGCCGGGCGGGGCGGGGCCGCCTCGGGCCGGGGAGGGCTCGGGGGAGGG
GCGCGGCGGCCCCCGGAGCGCCGGCGGCTGTCGAGGCGCGGCGAGCCGCAGCCATTGCCTTTTATGGTAA
TCGTGCGAGAGGGCGCAGGGACTTCCTTTGTCCCAAATCTGTGCGGAGCCGAAATCTGGGAGGCGCCGCC
GCACCCCCTCTAGCGGGCGCGGGGCGAAGCGGTGCGGCGCCGGCAGGAAGGAAATGGGCGGGGAGGGCCT
TCGTGCGTCGCCGCGCCGCCGTCCCCTTCTCCATCTCCAGCCTCGGGGCTGTCCGCAGGGGGACGGCTGC
CTTCGGGGGGGACGGGGCAGGGCGGGGTTCGGCTTCTGGCGTGTGACCGGCGGGGTTTATATCTTCCCTT
CTCTGTTCCTCCGCAGCCCCCAAGCTAGCGCTAAGCTTGCCACCATGTACCCATACGACGTCCCAGACTA
CGCTGGCGCGCCTATGTCCGCGCCGTCGGAGGAGGAGGAGTATGCGCGTCTGGTGATGGAGGCGCAGCCG
GAGTGGCTGCGCGCCGAGGTGAAGCGGCTGTCCCACGAGCTGGCCGAGACCACGCGTGAGAAGATCCAGG
CGGCCGAGTATGGACTGGCGGTGCTGGAGGAGAAGCACCAGCTCAAGCTGCAGTTCGAGGAGCTCGAGGT
GGACTATGAGGCCATCCGCAGCGAGATGGAGCAGCTCAAAGAGGCATTTGGCCAGGCACATACAAACCAC
AAGAAGGTGGCTGCTGATGGTGAGAGCCGGGAGGAGAGCCTGATCCAGGAGTCGGCCTCCAAGGAGCAGT
ACTACGTGCGGAAGGTGCTGGAGCTGCAGACAGAGCTGAAACAGCTGCGCAACGTCCTCACCAACACCCA
GTCTGAGAATGAGCGCCTCACGTCTGTGGCCCAGGAGCTAAAAGAGATCAACCAGAATGTGGAGATCCAG
CGTGGTCGCCTGCGGGATGACATCAAGGAGTACAAGTTCCGGGAGGCCCGTCTACTTCAGGACTACTCAG
AGCTGGAGGAGGAGAACATCAGCCTGCAGAAACAAGTGTCTGTGCTCAGGCAGAACCAGGTGGAGTTTGA
GGGCCTCAAGCATGAAATCGAGCGCCTGGAGGAGGAGACAGAGTACCTCAACAGCCAGCTAGAGGATGCC
ATCCGGCTTAAGGAGATCTCTGAACGGCAGTTGGAGGAGGCGCTGGAGACACTGAAGACAGAGCGGGAGC
AGAAGAACAACCTGCGCAAGGAGTTGTCGCACTACATGAGCATCAACGATTCCTTCTATACCAGCCACCT
GCAGGTCTCCTTAGATGGCCTCAAGTTCAGTGATGATACTGTCACCGCAGAGCCCAACAATGACGCCGAA
GCCCTGGTCAATGGCTTTGAGCACAGTGGCTTGGTCAAATCATCCTTGGACAACAAGACATCCACACCCA
GGAAGGATGGCCTAGCTCCACCCTCCCCCAGCCTCGTCTCTGACCTGCTCAGTGAGCTCCACATATCTGA
GATCCAGAAGCTGAAACAGCAGCTGGTGCAGATGGAGCGGGAGAAGGTGGGCCTGCTGGCAACACTGCAG
GACACACAGAAGCAGCTGGAGCAGGCTCGGGGAACCCTCTCTGAGCAGCATGAGAAGGTGAATCGTCTCA
CAGAGAACCTTAGTGCCCTCCGGCGCCTGCAGGCTGGCAAGGAGCGACAGACCTCGTTGGATAATGAGAA
GGACCGTGACAGCCACGAAGACGGTGACTACTATGAGGTGGACATCAATGGGCCTGAGATCCTGGCCTGC
AAGTACCACGTGGCTGTGGCTGAGGCTGGCGAGCTCCGGGAGCAGCTCAAGGCGTTGCGCAGCACACACG
AAGCTCGCGAAGCCCAGCACGCAGAAGAAAAGGGCCGGTATGAGGCTGAGGGCCAGGCACTCACTGAGAA
GATCTCTCTGCTGGAGAAGGCTAGCCACCAGGACCGAGAGCTGGAATTCGCTTCTAGAATCCTCTGGCAT
GAGATGTGGCATGAAGGCCTGGAAGAGGCATCTCGTTTGTACTTTGGGGAAAGGAACGTGAAAGGCATGT
TTGAGGTGCTGGAGCCCTTGCATGCTATGATGGAACGGGGCCCCCAGACTCTGAAGGAAACATCCTTTAA
TCAGGCCTATGGTCGAGATTTAATGGAGGCCCAAGAGTGGTGCAGGAAGTACATGAAATCAGGGAATGTC
AAGGACCTCCTCCAAGCCTGGGACCTCTATTATCATGTGTTCCGACGAATCTCAAAGACTAGTTAAGTCG
ACTAGTACTTCTCGAGCTCTGTACATGTCCGCGGTCGCGACGTACGCGTATCGATGGCGCCAGCTGCAGG
CGGCCGCCATATGCATCCTAGGCCTATTAATATTCCGGAGTATACGTAGCCGGCTAACGTTAACAACCGG
TACCTCTAGATAAGTAATGATCATAATCAGCCATATCACATCTGTAGAGGTTTTACTTGCTTTAAAAAAC
CTCCCACACCTCCCCCTGAACCTGAAACATAAAATGAATGCAATTGTTGTTGTTAACTTGTTTATTGCAG
CTTATAATGGTTACAAATAAAGCAATAGCATCACAAATTTCACAAATAAAGCATTTTTTTCACTGCATTC
TAGTTGTGGTTTGTCCAAACTCATCAATGTATCTTATCATGTCTGGATCAATTCGTAATCATGTCATAGC
TGTTTCCTGTGTGAAATTGTTATCCGCTCACAATTCCACACAACATACGAGCCGGAAGCATAAAGTGTAA
AGCCTGGGGTGCCTAATGAGTGAGCTAACTCACATTAATTGCGTTGCGCTCACTGCCCGCTTTCCAGTCG
GGAAACCTGTCGTGCCAGCTGCATTAATGAATCGGCCAACGCGCGGGGAGAGGCGGTTTGCGTATTGGGC
GCTCTTCCGCTTCCTCGCTCACTGACTCGCTGCGCTCGGTCGTTCGGCTGCGGCGAGCGGTATCAGCTCA
CTCAAAGGCGGTAATACGGTTATCCACAGAATCAGGGGATAACGCAGGAAAGAACATGTGAGCAAAAGGC
CAGCAAAAGGCCAGGAACCGTAAAAAGGCCGCGTTGCTGGCGTTTTTCCATAGGCTCCGCCCCCCTGACG
AGCATCACAAAAATCGACGCTCAAGTCAGAGGTGGCGAAACCCGACAGGACTATAAAGATACCAGGCGTT
TCCCCCTGGAAGCTCCCTCGTGCGCTCTCCTGTTCCGACCCTGCCGCTTACCGGATACCTGTCCGCCTTT
CTCCCTTCGGGAAGCGTGGCGCTTTCTCATAGCTCACGCTGTAGGTATCTCAGTTCGGTGTAGGTCGTTC
GCTCCAAGCTGGGCTGTGTGCACGAACCCCCCGTTCAGCCCGACCGCTGCGCCTTATCCGGTAACTATCG
TCTTGAGTCCAACCCGGTAAGACACGACTTATCGCCACTGGCAGCAGCCACTGGTAACAGGATTAGCAGA
GCGAGGTATGTAGGCGGTGCTACAGAGTTCTTGAAGTGGTGGCCTAACTACGGCTACACTAGAAGAACAG
TATTTGGTATCTGCGCTCTGCTGAAGCCAGTTACCTTCGGAAAAAGAGTTGGTAGCTCTTGATCCGGCAA
ACAAACCACCGCTGGTAGCGGTGGTTTTTTTGTTTGCAAGCAGCAGATTACGCGCAGAAAAAAAGGATCT
CAAGAAGATCCTTTGATCTTTTCTACGGGGTCTGACGCTCAGTGGAACGAAAACTCACGTTAAGGGATTT
TGGTCATGAGATTATCAAAAAGGATCTTCACCTAGATCCTTTTAAATTAAAAATGAAGTTTTAAATCAAT
CTAAAGTATATATGAGTAAACTTGGTCTGACAGTTACCAATGCTTAATCAGTGAGGCACCTATCTCAGCG
ATCTGTCTATTTCGTTCATCCATAGTTGCCTGACTCCCCGTCGTGTAGATAACTACGATACGGGAGGGCT
TACCATCTGGCCCCAGTGCTGCAATGATACCGCGAGACCCACGCTCACCGGCTCCAGATTTATCAGCAAT
AAACCAGCCAGCCGGAAGGGCCGAGCGCAGAAGTGGTCCTGCAACTTTATCCGCCTCCATCCAGTCTATT
AATTGTTGCCGGGAAGCTAGAGTAAGTAGTTCGCCAGTTAATAGTTTGCGCAACGTTGTTGCCATTGCTA
CAGGCATCGTGGTGTCACGCTCGTCGTTTGGTATGGCTTCATTCAGCTCCGGTTCCCAACGATCAAGGCG
AGTTACATGATCCCCCATGTTGTGCAAAAAAGCGGTTAGCTCCTTCGGTCCTCCGATCGTTGTCAGAAGT
AAGTTGGCCGCAGTGTTATCACTCATGGTTATGGCAGCACTGCATAATTCTCTTACTGTCATGCCATCCG
TAAGATGCTTTTCTGTGACTGGTGAGTACTCAACCAAGTCATTCTGAGAATAGTGTATGCGGCGACCGAG
TTGCTCTTGCCCGGCGTCAATACGGGATAATACCGCGCCACATAGCAGAACTTTAAAAGTGCTCATCATT
GGAAAACGTTCTTCGGGGCGAAAACTCTCAAGGATCTTACCGCTGTTGAGATCCAGTTCGATGTAACCCA
CTCGTGCACCCAACTGATCTTCAGCATCTTTTACTTTCACCAGCGTTTCTGGGTGAGCAAAAACAGGAAG
GCAAAATGCCGCAAAAAAGGGAATAAGGGCGACACGGAAATGTTGAATACTCATACTCTTCCTTTTTCAA
TATTATTGAAGCATTTATCAGGGTTATTGTCTCATGAGCGGATACATATTTGAATGTATTTAGAAAAATA
AACAAATAGGGGTTCCGCGCACATTTCCCCGAAAAGTGCCACCTGACGTCTAAGAAACCATTATTATCAT
GACATTAACCTATAAAAATAGGCGTATCACGAGGCCCTTTCGTCTCGCGCGTTTCGGTGATGACGGTGAA
AACCTCTGACACATGCAGCTCCCGGAGACGGTCACAGCTTGTCTGTAAGCGGATGCCGGGAGCAGACAAG
CCCGTCAGGGCGCGTCAGCGGGTGTTGGCGGGTGTCGGGGCTGGCTTAACTATGCGGCATCAGAGCAGAT
TGTACTGAGAGTGCACCATATGCGGTGTGAAATACCGCACAGATGCGTAAGGAGAAAATACCGCATCAGG
CGCCATTCGCCATTCAGGCTGCGCAACTGTTGGGAAGGGCGATCGGTGCGGGCCTCTTCGCTATTACGCC
AGCTGGCGAAAGGGGGATGTGCTGCAAGGCGATTAAGTTGGGTAACGCCAGGGTTTTCCCAGTCACGACG
TTGTAAAACGACGGCCAGTGCCAAGTTGGGATCTTTGCATTGGCCCACGGCTCTCAGGATGGGGATGCTC
CCCTTCAGCACCCGGTTCCCCTTGGAAACTGATGGTCCTGGCTCTGTGGCATGGCAGTGGCACTGTGAGG
AGCCCCCTACCAGCAGCACACAGTGGGGTTGGCACTGCCACGCTCCGGATGCCGCGCTCTGATCCAACCC
CATAATCAAGGGAACCCGAATTGCCCCATCATTGCCCCCACCACCCCCATCCTGCCGGGCCCTCACACCC
CACGCTGCCTTCTGGTGACATTCCCCAGCCCAAACCCACGGCTTCATGGCTACCGCGGGGCATTTCCCAT
TGCCGCCCCATTATCAGCTCTGCACACCTCCCGCTGTACCCATGCCTCGTGGCTGCCCTTCTTTGACGTA
TAATCTTCTAATTAATACCCGGCCTTGTCAAAGTGGAGCACAAACGTTAATTAATTCCCCAGCAGGCAGG
TAATTAACAGTGTGACTCCCTTTTTGCTGCGAGTGGGGCTGATACAGAGAGATGTGGCACTATGGAGCCC
ACGGGGTCCTGGCACTGGGTGCCCACGGAGGTCCCCATGTGCTGCAGTGTCACCGCCTCCGAGGAGACAG
TATTGTCCCTGCGGTGTCCCTGCAGCTCAGCTCTGTCCACAGGGCCACCTCCAGTTTGGAGGGGACACAA
TGCAGCCCCGATGCAACCCATCCTCGCAGCATCCCAGGGACAAAGACCCCACTGCAAGACCGCACACAGG
GCTGGGTCCCGCTCCCCTAATATCTACAGTGCTTCTTGCATGGCCCCTTAATCAATGCAGTTAATCAGCA
TGCGCTCATGCACCGCTCTGGAGCTGCAAAGCCCCTCGCAGCGCTGCTCACCAACACCGCGCACCGCCCC
GGCCCAGCCTGCAGCACGCGCTGCAAACAGGAAAGAAACAAAATATTGCCCAAATGTAGGCAAAGGCATT
CGGCTGCCTTGACCTCCGCCGGGCCGGGCCCTGCCTGACTCAGCTCCTTACTCAGCGCTCGCTTCCTCCC
TCCGGCTGCCACCGCCGCAGCGCACACCCTGACAAAGAGTGGCCCTTAACGGGCTCTGAGGTGCACCCAG
CAGTGCACTCAGCAGTCCAAGGGCCGGCCTGGAGGTTTGCACCGCTACGTGCTGACATTAGCATTGAACT
TGGCCCTGGGTAGTGCTGCAGGCCGGGCGGGGTGGGTGTAGAGAGTGCAGCGCGCGTTGCACCCGGTGCC
CCTTCCCCTCCCTTGCATCCCAGCAGGCTGCACCCCAGCACCAGGCCCGTGCATGCATGCTCCTGGTGTT
ATTGCAGCCTGGTGCATGCATGCGTCTTGATGGTGCAGCGCTGTGCATGCATCCTCCTTGGTGTGTAGCA
GTCTAGTGCATGCATACCCCTCGGTGTTATTGCTGCTCTGTGCACGCACGCTCATTGTATCACTTCATCC
CAGTGCATGCACTCACACTGGAGCGATTGCTGCTCGGTGCACGCACACTCATTGTATCACTGCAGCTCAG
TGGCTGCACGCACACCGGTGTTATTGCTGCTCGGTGCGTGCATGCACATCAGTGTCGCTGCAGCTCAGTG
CATGCACGCTCATTGCCCATCGCTATCCCTGCCTCTCCTGCTGGCGCTCCCCGGGAGGTGACTTCAAGGG
GACCGCAGGACCACCTCGGGGGTGGGGGGAGGGCTGCACACGCGGACCCCGCTCCCCCTCCCCAACAAAG
CACTGTGGAATCAAAAAGGGGGGAGGGGGGATGGAGGGGCGCGTCACACCCCCGCCCCACACCCTCACCT
CGAGGTGAGCCCCACGTTCTGCTTCACTCTCCCCATCTCCCCCCCCTCCCCACCCCCAATTTTGTATTTA
TTTATTTTTTAATTATTTTGTGCAGCGATGGGGGCGGGGG
